>Addgene plasmid #68031 | pCRII-Sema4c-ISH-2kb | depositor full sequence | sequence record 118657 | pCRII-Sema4c-ISH-2kb sequence 5910 bps
CCTTTTTACGGTTCCTGGCCTTTTGCTGGCCTTTTGCTCACATGTTCTTTCCTGCGTTATCCCCTGATTC
TGTGGATAACCGTATTACCGCCTTTGAGTGAGCTGATACCGCTCGCCGCAGCCGAACGACCGAGCGCAGC
GAGTCAGTGAGCGAGGAAGCGGAAGAGCGCCCAATACGCAAACCGCCTCTCCCCGCGCGTTGGCCGATTC
ATTAATGCAGCTGGCACGACAGGTTTCCCGACTGGAAAGCGGGCAGTGAGCGCAACGCAATTAATGTGAG
TTAGCTCACTCATTAGGCACCCCAGGCTTTACACTTTATGCTTCCGGCTCGTATGTTGTGTGGAATTGTG
AGCGGATAACAATTTCACACAGGAAACAGCTATGACCATGATTACGCCAAGCTATTTAGGTGACACTATA
GAATACTCAAGCTATGCATCAAGCTTGGTACCGAGCTCGGATCCACTAGTAACGGCCGCCAGTGTGCTGG
AATTCGCCCTTACAGCAACAAGGTAGCTTTCTGCAGCCAGTCTTGTCCCCTGCTCCTCTGAATAGCAACG
ATAGGGTCCAGAGTGACGGGACTGTGCGGCCATCACCACCAGCGCCTGGAGTCCCGTGTCATAAAGAAAG
GAGCCAGGTTGTTCTGCAGGCAGGTCCTGGCTTCCGAAGGTCCAGTGGGCATGGGCCAAATTGGACGAGA
GGTGGCAGGGTAGGACCAGGTCTGTGCCTGACACAACGGTGATGTTCTTGGGAATAGATCTGACTTTTTT
AATGCCATACTGGTTACACATCTTTGAAGTGTCCAAGTTCGCCACATGTTGGACCAGAAAGGACCCAGAG
CGACCACTGGTGGTGGCCACACAGCGGCTGGTGTTGACATTCCAGGCACAGTAAGGGTCCCTGGCCAGGA
CACAGTCTACACAGAAACGGTACTTTGTGCAGTCGGCCAGAGACAGCTGAACCAGCTGAGAGCGGGAGCC
AGCAAAGAGCACCTTCTTGCTCTGAGACAGCACCAGACTTTCCACTGGCTCCTGGTCAAACACCTGCAGT
TCCTCCACCATGTGGATCCAGGGCCCCAGGCTCACAGCCTTCAGCAGCCAGCCATCTCCTGTACCAATGA
ACAACACTGTATAGGTGGCACCATCAAGCCCTGGGACCCTGTCGGCCACCACGTGTGTGAAGTTAGTGTT
CTTCTTCACAAGTAGGGGGCGGCCCAACCGAGGCTTCACCTGGTCCTCCATCAGGGGGTGCTTCTTGATG
AAGTTGAGGGTGTTGTCCGGCAGTTCCAGGGAACTGGTGTAGCCATTGTCTCGGTGCCAGTTGTTGATAC
ACGAACCAGGCCGAGGGCTGGGTACCGGGTCAGTATAGCGGGCCCACTTCTGGGCTTGCTCACTGTACTC
CTTGTAGGGACCCTCAAACACTTGCTGGATCTGTTCCAACTGGTACTCACAAACTGCAGACAGGTCCATA
TCGCCCCATCGCGCTTGAAAAACCCCGAAGAAGGTGGTGTTGTGCCAAGAGGCGCCCCGCAGGGTGTGCA
CCGCCTTCAGCTGGTTGAAGTAGACCTTCCAGTCAGGGGCTGAGCACACCAACCGAGCCCTCAGGAACGT
CGTCCATTTCTTCTGCAGCGTCCGTGCTCCCCCCATGTCACCCTTACAGACTCTCGCCACACGAGCCACC
ACCTGCTCGGAATAGCAGTCATACTCCACTGCCCGCTCACTGAAGAAGAAGTAGATCTTGTCATCGTCTC
CCGTGAAGCTTCCCACACTCTCAGGGACAAAGGCAGAGCCTACAAAGTGGGGTTCATTCAGCCAAAAAGC
CAGGTACTCTGTCTTGATGGAGTGGTGGGTCCCCATGTATCGAAGGATAACCGGCTCTGTGCCCAGGAAG
TTATTGAGTGTGGCTGAGTACAGCTCACCGTCCACAAGGAGTCCGGTGTGACCCTTAGCTGGGTCATATG
GGCATTTACCCTTCCCATCCTCAAATTCTGCACGGTCCAAGGTGAACGTGAGCATGTTGATGTAGGTGCA
CTTGGGCTGGAAGGCATAGGTGCCGCAGACATACAGATGGGAGGAATTGTATGGCTGAAGGAAGCGGATG
AAGTTGAAGCATTCGGTCTGGTTGCTCTTCCCTTTCTGGGTACATTCAATTTTCTTCTCAGCTGGAGCCT
CCCAAGAGATCGCTCCTTGCAGCTCCAGAGCCTCTACACTGAAGGCAAACAGCGCCTCTCGGGCCCCCAC
ATATAAAAGGCCAGAATGTTCTGTCAGGGTCAGTGTCAGGAAGTCCTGGATGCCTGTCTGGGAGAACCGC
CTCACTACTGTGACCAGCTCCCCAGAAGATACTGTCTTCCGGGGCACAAGGTTCCACCACATCTCAGCCC
CGATGCCCAGGCCCCACAGCCCTGCTGCCAGCAGCCAGACAGCCCAGTGTGGGGCCATAAGGGCGAATTC
TGCAGATATCCATCACACTGGCGGCCGCTCGAGCATGCATCTAGAGGGCCCAATTCGCCCTATAGTGAGT
CGTATTACAATTCACTGGCCGTCGTTTTACAACGTCGTGACTGGGAAAACCCTGGCGTTACCCAACTTAA
TCGCCTTGCAGCACATCCCCCTTTCGCCAGCTGGCGTAATAGCGAAGAGGCCCGCACCGATCGCCCTTCC
CAACAGTTGCGCAGCCTGAATGGCGAATGG
[124 nt withheld, positions 2691-2814]
C
[91 nt withheld, positions 2816-2906]
A
[49 nt withheld, positions 2908-2956]
CCTTTGACGTTGGAGTCCACGTTCTTT
[37 nt withheld, positions 2984-3020]
ACCCTATCTCGGTCTATTCTTTTGATTTATAAGGGATTTTGCCGATTTCGGCCTATTGGTTAAAAAATGA
GCTGATTTAACAAAAATTTAACGCGAATTTTAACAAAATTCAGGGCGCAAGGGCTGCTAAAGGAAGCGGA
ACACGTAGAAAGCCAGTCCGCAGAAACGGTGCTGACCCCGGATGAATGTCAGCTACTGGGCTATCTGGAC
AAGGGAAAACGCAAGCGCAAAGAGAAAGCAGGTAGCTTGCAGTGGGCTTACATGGCGATAGCTAGACTGG
GCGGTTTTATGGACAGCAAGCGAACCGGAATTGCCAGCTGGGGCGCCCTCTGGTAAGGTTGGGAAGCCCT
GCAAAGTAAACTGGATGGCTTTCTTGCCGCCAAGGATCTGATGGCGCAGGGGATCAAGATCTGATCAAGA
GACAGGATGAGGATCGTTTCGCATGATTGAACAAGATGGATTGCACGCAGGTTCTCCGGCCGCTTGGGTG
GAGAGGCTATTCGGCTATGACTGGGCACAACAGACAATCGGCTGCTCTGATGCCGCCGTGTTCCGGCTGT
CAGCGCAGGGGCGCCCGGTTCTTTTTGTCAAGACCGACCTGTCCGGTGCCCTGAATGAACTGCAGGACGA
GGCAGCGCGGCTATCGTGGCTGGCCACGACGGGCGTTCCTTGCGCAGCTGTGCTCGACGTTGTCACTGAA
GCGGGAAGGGACTGGCTGCTATTGGGCGAAGTGCCGGGGCAGGATCTCCTGTCATCCCACCTTGCTCCTG
CCGAGAAAGTATCCATCATGGCTGATGCAATGCGGCGGCTGCATACGCTTGATCCGGCTACCTGCCCATT
CGACCACCAAGCGAAACATCGCATCGAGCGAGCACGTACTCGGATGGAAGCCGGTCTTGTCGATCAGGAT
GATCTGGACGAAGAGCATCAGGGGCTCGCGCCAGCCGAACTGTTCGCCAGGCTCAAGGCGCGCATGCCCG
ACGGCGAGGATCTCGTCGTGACCCATGGCGATGCCTGCTTGCCGAATATCATGGTGGAAAATGGCCGCTT
TTCTGGATTCATCGACTGTGGCCGGCTGGGTGTGGCGGACCGCTATCAGGACATAGCGTTGGCTACCCGT
GATATTGCTGAAGAGCTTGGCGGCGAATGGGCTGACCGCTTCCTCGTGCTTTACGGTATCGCCGCTCCCG
ATTCGCAGCGCATCGCCTTCTATCGCCTTCTTGACGAGTTCTTCTGAATTGAAAAAGGAAGAGTATGAGT
ATTCAACATTTCCGTGTCGCCCTTATTCCCTTTTTTGCGGCATTTTGCCTTCCTGTTTTTGCTCACCCAG
AAACGCTGGTGAAAGTAAAAGATGCTGAAGATCAGTTGGGTGCACGAGTGGGTTACATCGAACTGGATCT
CAACAGCGGTAAGATCCTTGAGAGTTTTCGCCCCGAAGAACGTTTTCCAATGATGAGCACTTTTAAAGTT
CTGCTATGTGGCGCGGTATTATCCCGTATTGACGCCGGGCAAGAGCAACTCGGTCGCCGCATACACTATT
CTCAGAATGACTTGGTTGAGTACTCACCAGTCACAGAAAAGCATCTTACGGATGGCATGACAGTAAGAGA
ATTATGCAGTGCTGCCATAACCATGAGTGATAACACTGCGGCCAACTTACTTCTGACAACGATCGGAGGA
CCGAAGGAGCTAACCGCTTTTTTGCACAACATGGGGGATCATGTAACTCGCCTTGATCGTTGGGAACCGG
AGCTGAATGAAGCCATACCAAACGACGAGCGTGACACCACGATGCCTGTAGCAATGGCAACAACGTTGCG
CAAACTATTAACTGGCGAACTACTTACTCTAGCTTCCCGGCAACAATTAATAGACTGGATGGAGGCGGAT
AAAGTTGCAGGACCACTTCTGCGCTCGGCCCTTCCGGCTGGCTGGTTTATTGCTGATAAATCTGGAGCCG
GTGAGCGTGGGTCTCGCGGTATCATTGCAGCACTGGGGCCAGATGGTAAGCCCTCCCGTATCGTAGTTAT
CTACACGACGGGGAGTCAGGCAACTATGGATGAACGAAATAGACAGATCGCTGAGATAGGTGCCTCACTG
ATTAAGCATTGGTAACTGTCAGACCAAGTTTACTCATATATACTTTAGATTGATTTAAAACTTCATTTTT
AATTTAAAAGGATCTAGGTGAAGATCCTTTTTGATAATCTCATGACCAAAATCCCTTAACGTGAGTTTTC
GTTCCACTGAGCGTCAGACCCCGTAGAAAAGATCAAAGGATCTTCTTGAGATCCTTTTTTTCTGCGCGTA
ATCTGCTGCTTGCAAACAAAAAAACCACCGCTACCAGCGGTGGTTTGTTTGCCGGATCAAGAGCTACCAA
CTCTTTTTCCGAAGGTAACTGGCTTCAGCAGAGCGCAGATACCAAATACTGTTCTTCTAGTGTAGCCGTA
GTTAGGCCACCACTTCAAGAACTCTGTAGCACCGCCTACATACCTCGCTCTGCTAATCCTGTTACCAGTG
GCTGCTGCCAGTGGCGATAAGTCGTGTCTTACCGGGTTGGACTCAAGACGATAGTTACCGGATAAGGCGC
AGCGGTCGGGCTGAACGGGGGGTTCGTGCACACAGCCCAGCTTGGAGCGAACGACCTACACCGAACTGAG
ATACCTACAGCGTGAGCTATGAGAAAGCGCCACGCTTCCCGAAGGGAGAAAGGCGGACAGGTATCCGGTA
AGCGGCAGGGTCGGAACAGGAGAGCGCACGAGGGAGCTTCCAGGGGGAAACGCCTGGTATCTTTATAGTC
CTGTCGGGTTTCGCCACCTCTGACTTGAGCGTCGATTTTTGTGATGCTCGTCAGGGGGGCGGAGCCTATG
GAAAAACGCCAGCAACGCGG
Features (pLannotate 1.2.2; 15 found; start..end, strand, type, name):
     32..165     +  rep_origin     RSF ori (fragment): Plasmids containing the RSF 1030 origin of replication can be propagated in E. coli cells that contain additional plasmids with compatible origins.
    167..259     +  CDS            lacI (fragment): lac repressor; lacI; The lac repressor binds to the lac operator to inhibit transcription in E. coli. This inhibition can be relieved by adding lactose or isopropyl-β-D-thiogalactopyranoside (IPTG).
    272..293     +  protein_bind   CAP binding site: CAP binding activates transcription in the presence of cAMP. E. coli catabolite activator protein
    308..338     +  promoter       lac promoter: promoter for the E. coli lac operon
    346..362     +  protein_bind   lac operator: The lac repressor binds to the lac operator to inhibit transcription in E. coli. This inhibition can be relieved by adding lactose or isopropyl-β-D-thiogalactopyranoside (IPTG). lac repressor encoded by lacI
    404..422     +  promoter       SP6 promoter: promoter for bacteriophage SP6 RNA polymerase
    474..2438    -  CDS            Sema4c (fragment): SEM4C_MOUSE - Also known as S4c, Semacl1, Semai. Experimental evidence at protein level: Swiss-Prot protein existence level 1. Cell surface receptor for PLXNB2 that plays an important role in cell-cell signaling. PLXNB2 binding promotes downstream activation of RHOA and phosphorylation of ERBB2 at 'Tyr-1248'. Required for normal brain development, axon guidance and cell migration. Probable signaling receptor which may play a role in myogenic differentiation through activation of the stress-activated MAPK cascade. From Mus musculus (Mouse).
   2509..2527    -  promoter       T7 promoter: promoter for bacteriophage T7 RNA polymerase
   2530..2687    +  CDS            lacZα (fragment): LacZα fragment of β-galactosidase; lacZ fragment
   2691..3119    +  rep_origin     f1 ori (sequence partly withheld): f1 bacteriophage origin of replication; arrow indicates direction of (+) strand synthesis
   3132..3431    +  CDS            tnpA (fragment): TN5P_ECOLX - Also known as tnp. Experimental evidence at protein level: Swiss-Prot protein existence level 1. Mediates transposition of transposon Tn5 by a 'cut and paste' mechanism. First, the monomeric transposase binds the 19 bp inverted DNA repeats flanking the transposon. Then, dimerization of the DNA- bound transposase creates a synaptic DNA complex. After nicking of the first DNA strand, excision of the transposon proceeds through a series of intermediates. The transposase then mediates the insertion of the transposon at a new site by strand transfer. The activity of the wild- type tran
   3463..4254    +  CDS            neo: KKA2_KLEPN - Also known as kan, nptII. Experimental evidence at protein level: Swiss-Prot protein existence level 1. Resistance to kanamycin, neomycin, paromomycin, ribostamycin, butirosin and gentamicin B. From Klebsiella pneumoniae.
   4258..4274    +  promoter       AmpR promoter (fragment): bla
   4275..5135    +  CDS            AmpR: β-lactamase; bla; confers resistance to ampicillin, carbenicillin, and related antibiotics
   5306..5894    +  rep_origin     ori: high-copy-number ColE1/pMB1/pBR322/pUC origin of replication
