[The description below was written by a language model from this plasmid's Addgene catalogue record and pLannotate feature annotations shown in this document.]
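Description:
pCRII-Sema4c-ISH-2kb is a bacterial cloning plasmid that serves as a template for making riboprobes to detect mouse Semaphorin-4C (Sema4c) mRNA by in situ hybridization. It is built on the commercial pCRII-TOPO backbone, into which a cDNA fragment of about 1.9 kb was inserted by TOPO cloning, giving a total size of 5,910 bp. The plasmid is maintained at high copy number in E. coli through a ColE1/pUC-type origin. It carries two selectable markers, β-lactamase (ampicillin resistance) and the neo/nptII gene (kanamycin resistance). An f1 origin is also present and would allow single-stranded DNA production. The short annotated hits to RSF ori, lacI and Tn5 transposase are partial fragments of backbone sequence, not functional elements.

The insert sits within the lacZα cloning region, downstream of the lac promoter and operator, and interrupts the lacZα reading frame. It is flanked by opposing bacteriophage promoters, SP6 on one side and T7 on the other, so RNA of either polarity can be transcribed in vitro from the same plasmid. In the annotated sequence, the Sema4c coding fragment lies on the minus strand, in the same orientation as the T7 promoter. T7 transcription should therefore give sense-strand RNA, typically used as a control, and SP6 transcription should give the antisense probe that hybridizes to endogenous Sema4c mRNA. The record itself does not state which polymerase to use. There is no eukaryotic promoter, so the construct is not designed for protein expression. The associated study examined Semaphorin 4C and 4G as Plexin-B2 ligands in cerebellar development, which fits its use for mapping Sema4c expression in mouse tissue.
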