Addgene plasmid #68031: pCRII-Sema4c-ISH-2kb
Purpose: Contains 2kb cDNA fragment for probe synthesis for mRNA in situ hybridization, species: mouse
Depositing lab: Roland Friedel. Depositing organization: Icahn School of Medicine at Mount Sinai. Publication: Semaphorin 4C and 4G are ligands of Plexin-B2 required in cerebellar development. Maier V, Jolicoeur C, Rayburn H, Takegahara N, Kumanogoh A, Kikutani H, Tessier-Lavigne M, Wurst W, Friedel RH. Mol Cell Neurosci. 2011 Feb;46(2):419-31. doi: 10.1016/j.mcn.2010.11.005. Epub 2010 Nov 29. PubMed 21122816.
Backbone
  Vector backbone: pCRII-TOPO
  Backbone manufacturer: Invitrogen
  Backbone size w/o insert (bp): 3973
  Vector type: mRNA In situ hybridization probe
Growth in bacteria
  Bacterial resistance: Ampicillin and Kanamycin, 100 & 50 μg/mL
  Growth temperature: 37°C
  Growth strain: DH5alpha
  Copy number: High Copy
Gene/Insert
  Gene/Insert name: Semaphorin-4C
  Species: M. musculus (mouse)
  Insert size (bp): 1937
  Entrez Gene: Sema4c (a.k.a. AI426163, M-Sema F, Semacl1, Semaf, Semai, sema I)
  Cloning method: TOPO Cloning
  Sequencing primers: 5′ T7; 3′ Sp6
Terms and licenses: Academic/Nonprofit Terms; Industry Terms: Not Available to Industry
How to cite: pCRII-Sema4c-ISH-2kb was a gift from Roland Friedel (Addgene plasmid # 68031 ; http://n2t.net/addgene:68031 ; RRID:Addgene_68031)
