>Addgene plasmid #68031 | pCRII-Sema4c-ISH-2kb | addgene partial sequence | sequence record 121114 | M13pUC-Fwd 5'-CCCAGTCACGACGTTGTAAAACG-3'
CGACTCACTATAGGGCGAATTGGGCCCTCTAGATGCATGCTCGAGCGGCCGCCAGTGTGATGGATATCTG
CAGAATTCGCCCTTATGGCCCCACACTGGGCTGTCTGGCTGCTGGCAGCAGGGCTGTGGGGCCTGGGCAT
CGGGGCTGAGATGTGGTGGAACCTTGTGCCCCGGAAGACAGTATCTTCTGGGGAGCTGGTCACAGTAGTG
AGGCGGTTCTCCCAGACAGGCATCCAGGACTTCCTGACACTGACCCTGACAGAACATTCTGGCCTTTTAT
ATGTGGGGGCCCGAGAGGCGCTGTTTGCCTTCAGTGTAGAGGCTCTGGAGCTGCAAGGAGCGATCTCTTG
GGAGGCTCCAGCTGAGAAGAAAATTGAATGTACCCAGAAAGGGAAGAGCAACCAGACCGAATGCTTCAAC
TTCATCCGCTTCCTTCAGCCATACAATTCCTCCCATCTGTATGTCTGCGGCACCTATGCCTTCCAGCCCA
AGTGCACCTACATCAACATGCTCACGTTCACCTTGGACCGTGCAGAATTTGAGGATGGGAAGGGTAAATG
CCCATATGACCCAGCTAAGGGTCACACCGGACTCCTTGTGGACGGTGAGCTGTACTCAGCCACACTCAAT
AACTTCCTGGGCACAGAGCCGGTTATCCTTCGATACATGGGGACCCACCACTCCATCAAGACAGAGTACC
TGGCTTTTTGGCTGAATGAACCCCACTTTGTAGGCTCTGCCTTTGTCCCTGAGAGTGTGGGAAGCTTCAC
GGGAGACGATGACAAGATCTACTTCTTCTTCAGTGAGCGGGCAGTGGAGTATGACTGCTATTCCGAGCAG
GTGGTGGCTCGTGTGGCGAGAGTCTGTAAGGGTGACATGGGGGGAGCACGGACGCTGCAGAAGAAATGGA
CGACGTTCCTGAGGGCTCGGTTGGTGTGCTCAGCCCCTGACTGGAAGGTCTACTTCAACCAGCTGAAGGC
GGTGCACACCCTGCGGGGCGCCTCTTGGCACAACACCACCTTCTTCGGGGTTTTTCAAGCGCGATGGGGC
GATATGGACCTGTCTGCAGTTTGTGAGTACCAGTTGGAACAGATCCAGCAAGTGTTTGAGGGTCCCTACA
AG
