>Addgene plasmid #68031 | pCRII-Sema4c-ISH-2kb | addgene partial sequence | sequence record 121126 | M13pUC-Rev 5'-AGCGGATAACAATTTCACACAGG-3'
GACCATGATTACGCCAAGCTATTTAGGTGACACTATAGAATACTCAAGCTATGCATCAAGCTTGGTACCG
AGCTCGGATCCACTAGTAACGGCCGCCAGTGTGCTGGAATTCGCCCTTACAGCAACAAGGTAGCTTTCTG
CAGCCAGTCTTGTCCCCTGCTCCTCTGAATAGCAACGATAGGGTCCAGAGTGACGGGACTGTGCGGCCAT
CACCACCAGCGCCTGGAGTCCCGTGTCATAAAGAAAGGAGCCAGGTTGTTCTGCAGGCAGGTCCTGGCTT
CCGAAGGTCCAGTGGGCATGGGCCAAATTGGACGAGAGGTGGCAGGGTAGGACCAGGTCTGTGCCTGACA
CAACGGTGATGTTCTTGGGAATAGATCTGACTTTTTTAATGCCATACTGGTTACACATCTTTGAAGTGTC
CAAGTTCGCCACATGTTGGACCAGAAAGGACCCAGAGCGACCACTGGTGGTGGCCACACAGCGGCTGGTG
TTGACATTCCAGGCACAGTAAGGGTCCCTGGCCAGGACACAGTCTACACAGAAACGGTACTTTGTGCAGT
CGGCCAGAGACAGCTGAACCAGCTGAGAGCGGGAGCCAGCAAAGAGCACCTTCTTGCTCTGAGACAGCAC
CAGACTTTCCACTGGCTCCTGGTCAAACACCTGCAGTTCCTCCACCATGTGGATCCAGGGCCCCAGGCTC
ACAGCCTTCAGCAGCCAGCCATCTCCTGTACCAATGAACAACACTGTATAGGTGGCACCATCAAGCCCTG
GGACCCTGTCGGCCACCACGTGTGTGAAGTTAGTGTTCTTCTTCACAAGTAGGGGGCGGCCCAACCGAGG
CTTCACCTGGTCCTCCATCAGGGGGTGCTTCTTGATGAAGTTGAGGGTGTTGTCCGGCAGTTCCAGGGAA
CTGGTGTAGCCATTGTCTCGGTGCCAGTTGTTGATACACGAACCAGGCCGAGGGCTGGGTACCGGGTCAG
TATAGCGGGCCCACTTCTGGGCTTGCTCACTGTACTCCTTGTAGGGACCCTCAAACACTTGCTGGATCTG
TTCCAACTGGTACTCACAAACTGCAGACAGGTCCATATCGCCCC
